>Addgene plasmid #11435 | pCI-Neo-gp78/2853 | addgene full sequence | sequence record 420916 | Addgene NGS Result
GACCGTGGCTGCTCATCAGCGTGGTGGGCGAGAAGGAAAGATATTCAAATCGATCCTTGCAGAGCTGAAC
CATCAGGTGCAGAAAGACAAGTCCGGCAAACCAGAGGCACCACATGACCACCTCCTCCACTGTCTGGACA
TTCAGCACACCAAAGATGAAAATGAACTTGTAGAAAATAAAATTCCAAAATTTGTCTTTGAGATGCTGTC
TCTCACTCACTCGAAGAGGGCCAAACACAATACACTGGATGAGCTTAGCCACCAACATCAAAACACAGCA
AGCGGTATTTACTAGAACCCACACGAAGAGGCTGTCTGAGAGCAGGTACTGGGCCACATCGCGGGCCCGG
GGTCCCCCGGCGCTCGGCCGGGCGGGCGCCGGCGGCTCAGGCTGCAGCGAGGCCGTTAGCTGGTCCGGCT
CGCCGGGGCCGGCCTCGGGCTGGCTGAGCGCGCGGTAGGCGCTGATGATGGTGCCCAGCAGGGCCAGGCC
GCTGAGGCCCGTGTAGGTGCGGAGGCTGGGCCAGGGGAAGCGCTCGAGGAAGAGCAGCGGCATGGCGGCA
AGCCGAATTCTGCAGATATCCATCACACTGGCGGCCGCTCGAGCATGCATCTAGAGGTACCACGCGTGAA
TTCTCGAGGCTAGCCTATAGTGAGTCGTATTAAGTACTCTAGCCTTAAGAGCTGTAATTGAACTGGGAGT
GGACACCTGTGGAGAGAAAGGCAAAGTGGATGTCAGTAAGACCAATAGGTGCCTATCAGAAACGCAAGAG
TCTTCTCTGTCTCGACAAGCCCAGTTTCTATTGGTCTCCTTAAACCTGTCTTGTAACCTTGATACTTACC
TGCCCAGTGCCTCACGACCAACTTCTGCAAGGCTACCTTAAGAGAGTCACTGCAGCTTAAGTTCGAGACT
GTTGTGTCAGAAGCACTGACTGCGTTAGCAATTTAACTGTGATAAACTACCGCAATAAAGCTTCTAGTGA
TCTGACGGTTCACTAAACGAGCTCTGCTTATATAGACCTCCCACCGTACACGCCTACCGCCCATTTGCGT
CAACGGGGCGGGCGATCGCAGTTGTTACGACATTTTGGAAAGTCCCGTTGATTTTGGTGCCAAAACAAAC
TCCCATTGACGTCAATGGGGTGGAGACTTGGAAATCCCCGTGAGTCAAACCGCTATCCACGCCCATTGGT
GTACTGCCAAAACCGCATCACCATGGTAATAGCGATGACTAATACGTAGATGTACTGCCAAGTAGGAAAG
TCCCGTAAGGTCATGTACTGGGCATAATGCCAGGCGGGCCATTTACCGTCATTGACGTCAATAGGGGGCG
GACTTGGCATATGATACACTTGATGTACTGCCAAGTGGGCAGTTTACCGTAAATACTCCACCCATTGACG
TCAATGGAAAGTCCCTATTGGCGTTACTATGGGAACATACGTCATTATTGACGTCAATGGGCGGGGGTCG
TTGGGCGGTCAGCCAGGCGGGCCATTTACCGTAAGTTATGTAACGCGGAACTCCATATATGGGCTATGAA
CTAATGACCCCGTAATTGATTACTATTAATAACTAGTCAATAATCAATGCCAACATGGCGGTCATATTGG
ACATGAGCCAATATAAATGTACATATTATGATATAGATACAACGTATGCAATGGCCAATAGCCAATATTG
ATTTATGCTATATAACCAATGAATAATATGGCTAATGGCCAATATTGAAGATCTGTCGAGCCATGTGAGC
AAAAGGCCAGCAAAAGGCCAGGAACCGTAAAAAGGCCGCGTTGCTGGCGTTTTTCCATAGGCTCCGCCCC
CCTGACGAGCATCACAAAAATCGACGCTCAAGTCAGAGGTGGCGAAACCCGACAGGACTATAAAGATACC
AGGCGTTTCCCCCTGGAAGCTCCCTCGTGCGCTCTCCTGTTCCGACCCTGCCGCTTACCGGATACCTGTC
CGCCTTTCTCCCTTCGGGAAGCGTGGCGCTTTCTCATAGCTCACGCTGTAGGTATCTCAGTTCGGTGTAG
GTCGTTCGCTCCAAGCTGGGCTGTGTGCACGAACCCCCCGTTCAGCCCGACCGCTGCGCCTTATCCGGTA
ACTATCGTCTTGAGTCCAACCCGGTAAGACACGACTTATCGCCACTGGCAGCAGCCACTGGTAACAGGAT
TAGCAGAGCGAGGTATGTAGGCGGTGCTACAGAGTTCTTGAAGTGGTGGCCTAACTACGGCTACACTAGA
AGAACAGTATTTGGTATCTGCGCTCTGCTGAAGCCAGTTACCTTCGGAAAAAGAGTTGGTAGCTCTTGAT
CCGGCAAACAAACCACCGCTGGTAGCGGTGGTTTTTTTGTTTGCAAGCAGCAGATTACGCGCAGAAAAAA
AGGATCTCAAGAAGATCCTTTGATCTTTTCTACGGGGTCTGACGCTCAGTGGAACGAAAACTCACGTTAA
GGGATTTTGGTCATGAGATTATCAAAAAGGATCTTCACCTAGATCCTTTTAAATTAAAAATGAAGTTTTA
AATCAATCTAAAGTATATATGAGTAAACTTGGTCTGACAGTTACCAATGCTTAATCAGTGAGGCACCTAT
CTCAGCGATCTGTCTATTTCGTTCATCCATAGTTGCCTGACTCCCCGTCGTGTAGATAACTACGATACGG
GAGGGCTTACCATCTGGCCCCAGTGCTGCAATGATACCGCGAGACCCACGCTCACCGGCTCCAGATTTAT
CAGCAATAAACCAGCCAGCCGGAAGGGCCGAGCGCAGAAGTGGTCCTGCAACTTTATCCGCCTCCATCCA
GTCTATTAATTGTTGCCGGGAAGCTAGAGTAAGTAGTTCGCCAGTTAATAGTTTGCGCAACGTTGTTGCC
ATTGCTACAGGCATCGTGGTGTCACGCTCGTCGTTTGGTATGGCTTCATTCAGCTCCGGTTCCCAACGAT
CAAGGCGAGTTACATGATCCCCCATGTTGTGCAAAAAAGCGGTTAGCTCCTTCGGTCCTCCGATCGTTGT
CAGAAGTAAGTTGGCCGCAGTGTTATCACTCATGGTTATGGCAGCACTGCATAATTCTCTTACTGTCATG
CCATCCGTAAGATGCTTTTCTGTGACTGGTGAGTACTCAACCAAGTCATTCTGAGAATAGTGTATGCGGC
GACCGAGTTGCTCTTGCCCGGCGTCAATACGGGATAATACCGCGCCACATAGCAGAACTTTAAAAGTGCT
CATCATTGGAAAACGTTCTTCGGGGCGAAAACTCTCAAGGATCTTACCGCTGTTGAGATCCAGTTCGATG
TAACCCACTCGTGCACCCAACTGATCTTCAGCATCTTTTACTTTCACCAGCGTTTCTGGGTGAGCAAAAA
CAGGAAGGCAAAATGCCGCAAAAAAGGGAATAAGGGCGACACGGAAATGTTGAATACTCATACTCTTCCT
TTTTCAATATTATTGAAGCATTTATCAGGGTTATTGTCTCATGAGCGGATACATATTTGAATGTATTTAG
AAAAATAAACAAATAGGGGTTCCGCGCACATTTCCCCGAAAAGTGCCACCTGACGTCTAAGAAACCATTA
TTATCATGACATTAACCTATAAAAATAGGCGTATCACGAGGCCCTTTCGTCTCGCGCGTTTCGGTGATGA
CGGTGAAAACCTCTGACACATGCAGCTCCCGGAGACGGTCACAGCTTGTCTGTAAGCGGATGCCGGGAGC
AGACAAGCCCGTCAGGGCGCGTCAGCGGGTGTTGGCGGGTGTCGGGGCTGGCTTAACTATGCGGCATCAG
AGCAGATTGTACTGAGAGTGCACCATACGCGGATCCTTATCGCTATCGATTCACACAAAAAACCAACACA
CAGATGTAATGAAAATAAAGATATTTTATTGCGGCCATCGTGATGGCAGGTTGGGCGTCGCTTGGTCGGT
CATTTCGAACCCCAGAGTCCCGCTCAGAAGAACTCGTCAAGAAGGCGATAGAAGGCGATGCGCTGCGAAT
CGGGAGCGGCGATACCGTAAAGCACGAGGAAGCGGTCAGCCCATTCGCCGCCAAGCTCTTCAGCAATATC
ACGGGTAGCCAACGCTATGTCCTGATAGCGGTCCGCCACACCCAGCCGGCCACAGTCGATGAATCCAGAA
AAGCGGCCATTTTCCACCATGATATTCGGCAAGCAGGCATCGCCATGGGTCACGACGAGATCCTCGCCGT
CGGGCATGCGCGCCTTGAGCCTGGCGAACAGTTCGGCTGGCGCGAGCCCCTGATGCTCTTCGTCCAGATC
ATCCTGATCGACAAGACCGGCTTCCATCCGAGTACGTGCTCGCTCGATGCGATGTTTCGCTTGGTGGTCG
AATGGGCAGGTAGCCGGATCAAGCGTATGCAGCCGCCGCATTGCATCAGCCATGATGGATACTTTCTCGG
CAGGAGCAAGGTGAGATGACAGGAGATCCTGCCCCGGCACTTCGCCCAATAGCAGCCAGTCCCTTCCCGC
TTCAGTGACAACGTCGAGCACAGCTGCGCAAGGAACGCCCGTCGTGGCCAGCCACGATAGCCGCGCTGCC
TCGTCCTGCAGTTCATTCAGGGCACCGGACAGGTCGGTCTTGACAAAAAGAACCGGGCGCCCCTGCGCTG
ACAGCCGGAACACGGCGGCATCAGAGCAGCCGATTGTCTGTTGTGCCCAGTCATAGCCGAATAGCCTCTC
CACCCAAGCGGCCGGAGAACCTGCGTGCAATCCATCTTGTTCAATCATGGTGGCTCTAGCCTTAAGTTCG
AGACTGTTGTGTCAGAAGAATCAAGCTTTTTGCAAAAGCCTAGGCCTCCAAAAAAGCCTCCTCACTACTT
CTGGAATAGCTCAGAGGCCGAGGCGGCCTCGGCCTCTGCATAAATAAAAAAAATTAGTCAGCCATGGGGC
GGAGAATGGGCGGAACTGGGCGGAGTTAGGGGCGGGATGGGCGGAGTTAGGGGCGGGACTATGGTTGCTG
ACTAATTGAGATGCATGCTTTGCATACTTCTGCCTGCTGGGGAGCCTGGGGACTTTCCACACCTGGTTGC
TGACTAATTGAGATGCATGCTTTGCATACTTCTGCCTGCTGGGGAGCCTGGGGACTTTCCACACCCTAAC
TGACACACATTCCACAGCTGGTTCTTTCCGCCTCAGAAGGTACCTAACCAAGTTCCTCTTTCAGAGGTTA
TTTCAGGCCATGGTGCTGCGCAGATCCGCGTATGCGGTGTGAAATACCGCACAGATGCGTAAGGAGAAAA
TACCGCATCAGGAAATTGTAAGCGTTAATATTTTGTTAAAATTCGCGTTAAATTTTTGTTAAATCAGCTC
ATTTTTTAACCAATAGGCCGAAATCGGCAAAATCCCTTATAAATCAAAAGAATAGACCGAGATAGGGT
[37 nt withheld, positions 5389-5425]
AAAGAACGTGGACTCCAACGTCAAAGG
[49 nt withheld, positions 5453-5501]
T
[91 nt withheld, positions 5503-5593]
G
[124 nt withheld, positions 5595-5718]
CCATTCGCCATTCAGGCTGCGCAACTGTTGGGAAGGGCGATCGGTGCGGGCCTCTTCGCTATTACGCCAG
CCCGGATCGATCCTTATCGGATTTTACCACATTTGTAGAGGTTTTACTTGCTTTAAAAAACCTCCCACAT
CTCCCCCTGAACCTGAAACATAAAATGAATGCAATTGTTGTTGTTAACTTGTTTATTGCAGCTTATAATG
GTTACAAATAAAGCAATAGCATCACAAATTTCACAAATAAAGCATTTTTTTCACTGCATTCTAGTTGTGG
TTTGTCCAAACTCATCAATGTATCTTATCATGTCTGCTCGAAGCATTAACCCTCACTAAAGGGAAGCGGC
CGCCCGGGTCGACTCTAGTAACGGCCGCCAGTGTGCTGGAATTCGGCTTCGCTAGGAGGTCTGCTGCTTC
TGAAGCCTCCGTTCCGCGGCGGCAGCCAGCATCCTTCGACGCAGGGTCACGGGGTCAGAGGACGCACCTT
CCGAGGGGAGGAAGCTCTCTGAGGCCGCATCATCTTCAGAACTTTTGTTCAAGAAACGTTTGCGAGCTTG
CTGGAGGAGTTCGTCCTTACGCTGCACCAGCATGCGCTGTCTCTCATCAGCAGACTTGGAGAAGCGGCTC
CCACGAGCCTCGAAGTCTTCCACCTCACTGGGCTCCACTTCCACCTCGCCGAAGTCCAGCGTCTCCTCCA
GGCGAGGACTGAGGTCCAGTGGCACACGCTCGGTCTGAGCAGAAGTTTCTCCCTCTTCCTGGTCACTGCT
TGGCCTTTCCACAGGACTGTTCAATGCAGGTCTGATGCTATCTGACCGCTGTGTAGGAAAAGGTACTTG
[129 nt withheld, positions 6558-6686]
GGAGTTGCTGGCCTGCGTAATGCCAAGAATGTTGGTGGTGTGCATCACTTCAACCGAAAAACTCGGCAGC
CAGCTCGCAATCCGAGACCCATCGAAATGGAAGAAGTGATTGTGTTGGTTTAAGCGAGGTCTCCCTTCGG
CTGCTGCTACAGGAACCAAATTCTCATCCAAGTTCTCTCCTTGATGTTCTTCCCTGACACGATTATTGTC
GGCAATATTAAGAGACATTCTGCATGTTGGACAGGAGGTGTCTTGTTCTAGCCAGGAACGAAGACAGGAG
TTGTGGAAAAGATGTCCACAGGGCAGTTTCCGCGCAGCCTGCATGGAGCCCCAACAGATGGCACAGTCGT
CATTGTTGACAGCCAGCTCCTCTGGAGTTGCAACTGCAAACCTGGCCTCCATGTTTCCAACCACACGTAG
ACAGTTCTTGTGCCGACGAATTCGACGTTGCACCTCATGAAACAGGTAACGCAGCTGCATAAAGATGACC
AGGCTGGCCATGGATAACCAGATGTTGCCAAATAACAACATGTGAATATGGTGCATGAGGTCCAGGGACA
GGAGAGTGAGCTCCATGACTAAGTCTGTGTAATAGACATACGTCCCCTTTCCTTCCCACGTCCCTTCGTG
GTTGAGGTCCCAGAGGTGAATTACGTATCGTAAAATCACATGAGCAGTCCTCACTGTCACAAGAAGAGAC
TCTGCAGCCATGAAAGCCAAGGTGTGCATTCCGTGGGTGTAGCCGGTGATGGAGCAGACGGCCGCCAGTC
CACAGCAGGAAAGCAGCATGGCAACCAACAGGGACAGGACTC
Features (pLannotate 1.2.2; 19 found; start..end, strand, type, name):
    644..662     -  promoter       T7 promoter: promoter for bacteriophage T7 RNA polymerase
    707..839     -  intron         chimeric intron: chimera between introns from human β-globin and immunoglobulin heavy chain genes
   1000..1211    -  promoter       CMV promoter: human cytomegalovirus (CMV) immediate early promoter
   1212..1589    -  enhancer       CMV enhancer: human cytomegalovirus immediate early enhancer
   1802..2390    -  rep_origin     ori: high-copy-number ColE1/pMB1/pBR322/pUC origin of replication
   2561..3421    -  CDS            AmpR: β-lactamase; bla; confers resistance to ampicillin, carbenicillin, and related antibiotics
   3422..3526    -  promoter       AmpR promoter: bla
   3621..3656    +  CDS            rop (fragment): Rop protein, which maintains plasmids at low copy number; rop
   3758..3812    +  misc_feature   bom (fragment): basis of mobility region from pBR322
   3832..3880    -  polyA_signal   poly(A) signal: synthetic polyadenylation signal
   3947..4738    -  CDS            neo: KKA2_KLEPN - Also known as kan, nptII. Experimental evidence at protein level: Swiss-Prot protein existence level 1. Resistance to kanamycin, neomycin, paromomycin, ribostamycin, butirosin and gentamicin B. From Klebsiella pneumoniae.
   4789..5146    -  promoter       SV40 promoter: SV40 enhancer and early promoter
   5211..5262    +  misc_feature   bom (fragment): basis of mobility region from pBR322
   5290..5718    -  rep_origin     f1 ori (sequence partly withheld): f1 bacteriophage origin of replication; arrow indicates direction of (+) strand synthesis
   5722..5789    -  CDS            lacZα (fragment): LacZα fragment of β-galactosidase; lacZ fragment
   5813..5881    +  CDS            large T antigen (fragment): large T antigen from SV40 (simian virus 40)
   5904..6025    +  polyA_signal   SV40 poly(A) signal: SV40 polyadenylation signal
   6043..6060    +  promoter       T3 promoter (fragment): promoter for bacteriophage T3 RNA polymerase
   6123..553     -  CDS            AMFR (across the origin) (sequence partly withheld): AMFR_HUMAN - Also known as RNF45 From Homo sapiens (Human).
