[The description below was written by a language model from this plasmid's Addgene catalogue record and pLannotate feature annotations shown in this document.]
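Description:
pCI-Neo-gp78/2853 is a mammalian expression plasmid built on Promega's pCI-Neo backbone and carrying the human gp78 cDNA (AMFR, also known as RNF45), the autocrine motility factor receptor. The associated publication characterises gp78 as a ubiquitin protein ligase implicated in degradation from the endoplasmic reticulum. The insert is listed as roughly 2.5 kb, carries no recorded mutation, and was cloned into an XbaI site that is retained at both ends. No epitope tag or reporter is recorded or annotated. The sequenced plasmid is about 7.5 kb, slightly less than the sum of the nominal backbone (5.4 kb) and insert sizes, which are evidently approximate.

In the feature table, the AMFR open reading frame spans the numbering origin and lies in the same orientation as the upstream expression elements. These are the human CMV immediate-early enhancer and promoter, followed by a chimeric β-globin/immunoglobulin heavy chain intron that typically improves mRNA processing and expression. A T7 promoter sits between the intron and the insert, and a T3 promoter fragment lies beyond its 3′ end. These two sites match the listed sequencing primers, and T7 could also allow in vitro transcription. The SV40 polyadenylation signal lies downstream of the insert. It is annotated on the opposite strand to the cassette, though this may only reflect how the annotation tool oriented it.

A separate cassette, made up of the SV40 enhancer/early promoter, the neo (nptII) gene and a synthetic poly(A) signal, permits G418 selection of stably transfected mammalian cells. In bacteria the plasmid replicates from a high-copy ColE1/pUC-type origin and is selected with ampicillin through β-lactamase. An f1 origin allows single-stranded DNA production. The short rop, bom, lacZα and large T antigen fragments are backbone remnants. The construct suits transient or stable overexpression of gp78 in mammalian cells, for example to study its E3 ligase activity and role in ER-associated degradation.
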