Addgene plasmid #11435: pCI-Neo-gp78/2853
Depositing lab: Allan Weissman. Depositing organization: National Cancer Institute (NCI). Publication: The tumor autocrine motility factor receptor, gp78, is a ubiquitin protein ligase implicated in degradation from the endoplasmic reticulum. Fang S, Ferrone M, Yang C, Jensen JP, Tiwari S, Weissman AM. Proc Natl Acad Sci U S A. 2001 Dec 4. 98(25):14422-7. 10.1073/pnas.251401598 PubMed 11724934.
Backbone
  Vector backbone: pCI-Neo
  Backbone manufacturer: Promega
  Backbone size w/o insert (bp): 5400
  Vector type: Mammalian Expression
  Selectable markers: Neomycin (select with G418)
Growth in bacteria
  Bacterial resistance: Ampicillin, 100 μg/mL
  Growth temperature: 37°C
  Growth strain: DH5alpha
  Copy number: Unknown
Gene/Insert
  Gene/Insert name: gp78 (alt name: AMFR)
  Species: H. sapiens (human)
  Insert size (bp): 2500
  Mutation: n/a
  Entrez Gene: AMFR (a.k.a. GP78, RNF45, SPG89)
  Cloning method: Restriction Enzyme; 5′ cloning site Xba i (not destroyed); 3′ cloning site Xba I (not destroyed)
  Sequencing primers: 5′ T7; 3′ T3
Resource information
  A portion of this plasmid was derived from a plasmid made by: PMID 96466414
Terms and licenses: Academic/Nonprofit Terms; Industry Terms: Not Available to Industry
How to cite: pCI-Neo-gp78/2853 was a gift from Allan Weissman (Addgene plasmid # 11435 ; http://n2t.net/addgene:11435 ; RRID:Addgene_11435)
