>Addgene plasmid #11435 | pCI-Neo-gp78/2853 | addgene partial sequence | sequence record 18286 | 11435 with EBVrev
CTCGAAGCTTAACCCTCACTAAAGGGAAGCGGCCGCCCGGGTCGACTCTAGTAACGGCCGCCAGTGTGCT
GGAATTCGGCTTCGCTAGGAGGTCTGCTGCTTCTGAAGCCTCCGTTCCGCGGCGGCAGCCAGCATCCTTC
GACGCAGGGTCACGGGGTCAGAGGACGCACCTTCCGAGGGGAGGAAGCTCTCTGAGGCCGCATCATCTTC
AGAACTTTTGTTCAAGAAACGTTTGCGAGCTTGCTGGAGGAGTTCGTCCTTACGCTGCACCAGCATGCGC
TGTCTCTCATCAGCAGACTTGGAGAAGCGGCTCCCACGAGCCTCGAAGTCTTCCACCTCACTGGGCTCCA
CTTCCACCTCGCCGAAGTCCAGCGTCTCCTCCAGGCGAGGACTGAGGTCCAGTGGCACACGCTCGGTCTG
AGCAGAAGTTTCTCCCTCTTCCTGGTCACTGCTTGGCCTTTCCACAGGACTGTTCAATGCAGGTCTGATG
CTATCTGACCGCTGTGTAGGAAAAGGTACTTG
[129 nt withheld, positions 523-651]
GGAGTTGCTGGCCTGCGTAATGCCAAGAATGTTGGTGGTGTGCATCACTTCAACCGAAAAACTCGGCAGC
CAGCTCGCAATCCGAGACCCATCGAAATGGAAGAAGTGATTGTGTTGGTTTAAGCGAGGTCTCCCTTCGG
CTGCTGCTA
